Addgene plasmid #160793: pLKO.1P PPAT_1
Purpose: Suppress PPAT
Depositing lab: Richard Possemato. Depositing organization: NYU Grossman School of Medicine. Publication: Hyperactive CDK2 Activity in Basal-like Breast Cancer Imposes a Genome Integrity Liability that Can Be Exploited by Targeting DNA Polymerase epsilon. Sviderskiy VO, Blumenberg L, Gorodetsky E, Karakousi TR, Hirsh N, Alvarez SW, Terzi EM, Kaparos E, Whiten GC, Ssebyala S, Tonzi P, Mir H, Neel BG, Huang TT, Adams S, Ruggles KV, Possemato R. Mol Cell. 2020 Oct 28. pii: S1097-2765(20)30723-1. doi: 10.1016/j.molcel.2020.10.016. PubMed 33152268.
Backbone
  Vector backbone: pLKO.1P
  Backbone manufacturer: The RNAi Consortium
  Backbone size w/o insert (bp): 7466
  Vector type: Lentiviral
  Selectable markers: Puromycin
Growth in bacteria
  Bacterial resistance: Ampicillin, 100 μg/mL
  Growth temperature: 37°C
  Growth strain: NEB Stable
  Copy number: High Copy
Gene/Insert
  Gene/Insert name: shPPAT_1
  gRNA/shRNA sequence: CCCTTCGTTGTTGAAACACTT
  Species: H. sapiens (human)
  Cloning method: Restriction Enzyme; 5′ cloning site AgeI (unknown if destroyed); 3′ cloning site EcoRI (not destroyed)
  Sequencing primers: 5′ GCA TAT ACG ATA CAA GGC TGT TAG AG
Terms and licenses: Academic/Nonprofit Terms; Industry Terms: Not Available to Industry
How to cite: pLKO.1P PPAT_1 was a gift from Richard Possemato (Addgene plasmid # 160793 ; http://n2t.net/addgene:160793 ; RRID:Addgene_160793)
