[The description below was written by a language model from this plasmid's Addgene catalogue record and pLannotate feature annotations shown in this document.]
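Description:
pLKO.1P PPAT_1 is a lentiviral shRNA plasmid built on the pLKO.1P backbone from The RNAi Consortium, designed to suppress expression of human PPAT. The hairpin, shPPAT_1, was cloned between the AgeI and EcoRI sites immediately downstream of the human U6 promoter, an RNA polymerase III promoter suited to producing short, defined hairpin transcripts that are processed into siRNA by the cellular RNAi machinery. The hairpin itself is not annotated as a separate feature in the table, but the unannotated gap between the U6 promoter and the cPPT/CTS element is where it would be expected to lie. A second cassette, the human PGK promoter driving puromycin N-acetyltransferase, allows selection of transduced mammalian cells with puromycin.

The viral framework is of the third-generation, self-inactivating type. An RSV enhancer/promoter fused to a truncated HIV-1 5' LTR drives production of the genomic RNA in packaging cells, followed by the Ψ packaging signal with a gag fragment, the Rev response element for Rev-dependent nuclear export, and the cPPT/CTS, which aids nuclear import of the viral genome. The ΔU3 3' LTR removes viral promoter activity after integration, so expression in target cells depends on the internal U6 and PGK promoters. Packaging functions must be supplied in trans. Downstream lie an SV40 poly(A) signal and SV40 origin. In E. coli the plasmid is maintained by a high-copy ColE1/pUC-type origin and ampicillin resistance, with an f1 origin and residual lac-region and T7/T3 promoter sequences from the parental cloning vector. The sequenced record is 7,084 nt, somewhat shorter than the listed insert-free backbone size, a difference the record does not explain. The construct is used for stable knockdown of PPAT in human cells.
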