Features (pLannotate 1.2.2; 25 found; start..end, strand, type, name):
      1..241     +  promoter       U6 promoter: RNA polymerase III promoter for human U6 snRNA
    346..463     +  misc_feature   cPPT/CTS: central polypurine tract and central termination sequence of HIV-1
    512..1022    +  promoter       hPGK promoter: human phosphoglycerate kinase 1 promoter
   1044..1643    +  CDS            PuroR: puromycin N-acetyltransferase; pac from Streptomyces alboniger; confers resistance to puromycin
   1686..1769    +  CDS            nef (fragment): NEF_HV1Z2 - Experimental evidence at protein level: Swiss-Prot protein existence level 1. Extracellular Nef protein targets CD4(+) T-lymphocytes for apoptosis by interacting with CXCR4 surface receptors. From Human immunodeficiency virus type 1 group M subtype D (isolate Z2/CDC-Z34) (HIV-1).
   1771..2004    +  LTR            3' LTR (ΔU3): self-inactivating 3' long terminal repeat (LTR) from HIV-1
   2076..2197    +  polyA_signal   SV40 poly(A) signal: SV40 polyadenylation signal
   2237..2372    +  rep_origin     SV40 ori: SV40 origin of replication
   2393..2411    -  promoter       T7 promoter: promoter for bacteriophage T7 RNA polymerase
   2419..2574    +  CDS            lacZα (fragment): LacZα fragment of β-galactosidase; lacZ fragment
   2579..3007    +  rep_origin     f1 ori (sequence partly withheld): f1 bacteriophage origin of replication; arrow indicates direction of (+) strand synthesis
   3060..3164    +  promoter       AmpR promoter: bla
   3165..4025    +  CDS            AmpR: β-lactamase; bla; confers resistance to ampicillin, carbenicillin, and related antibiotics
   4196..4784    +  rep_origin     ori: high-copy-number ColE1/pMB1/pBR322/pUC origin of replication
   4967..5059    +  CDS            lacI (fragment): lac repressor; lacI; The lac repressor binds to the lac operator to inhibit transcription in E. coli. This inhibition can be relieved by adding lactose or isopropyl-β-D-thiogalactopyranoside (IPTG).
   5072..5093    +  protein_bind   CAP binding site: CAP binding activates transcription in the presence of cAMP. E. coli catabolite activator protein
   5108..5138    +  promoter       lac promoter: promoter for the E. coli lac operon
   5146..5162    +  protein_bind   lac operator: The lac repressor binds to the lac operator to inhibit transcription in E. coli. This inhibition can be relieved by adding lactose or isopropyl-β-D-thiogalactopyranoside (IPTG). lac repressor encoded by lacI
   5207..5225    +  promoter       T3 promoter: promoter for bacteriophage T3 RNA polymerase
   5253..5479    +  promoter       RSV promoter: Rous sarcoma virus enhancer/promoter
   5480..5660    +  LTR            5' LTR (truncated): truncated 5' long terminal repeat (LTR) from HIV-1
   5707..5832    +  misc_feature   HIV-1 Ψ: packaging signal of human immunodeficiency virus type 1
   5816..6179    +  CDS            HIV-1 gag (fragment): gag protein from human immunodeficiency virus 1; gag
   6325..6558    +  misc_feature   RRE: The Rev response element (RRE) of HIV-1 allows for Rev-dependent mRNA export from the nucleus to the cytoplasm.
   6935..7035    +  CDS            Rev (fragment): human immunodeficiency virus 1 (HIV-1) Rev protein; rev; enhances nuclear export of unspliced and incompletely spliced viral mRNAs
>Addgene plasmid #160793 | pLKO.1P PPAT_1 | addgene full sequence | sequence record 315738 | Addgene NGS Result
GAGGGCCTATTTCCCATGATTCCTTCATATTTGCATATACGATACAAGGCTGTTAGAGAGATAATTGGAA
TTAATTTGACTGTAAACACAAAGATATTAGTACAAAATACGTGACGTAGAAAGTAATAATTTCTTGGGTA
GTTTGCAGTTTTAAAATTATGTTTTAAAATGGACTATCATATGCTTACCGTAACTTGAAAGTATTTCGAT
TTCTTGGCTTTATATATCTTGTGGAAAGGACGAAACACCGGCCCTTCGTTGTTGAAACACTTCTCGAGAA
GTGTTTCAACAACGAAGGGTTTTTGAATTCTCGACCTCGAGACAAATGGCAGTATTCATCCACAATTTTA
AAAGAAAAGGGGGGATTGGGGGGTACAGTGCAGGGGAAAGAATAGTAGACATAATAGCAACAGACATACA
AACTAAAGAATTACAAAAACAAATTACAAAAATTCAAAATTTTCGGGTTTATTACAGGGACAGCAGAGAT
CCACTTTGGCCGCGGCTCGAGGGGGTTGGGGTTGCGCCTTTTCCAAGGCAGCCCTGGGTTTGCGCAGGGA
CGCGGCTGCTCTGGGCGTGGTTCCGGGAAACGCAGCGGCGCCGACCCTGGGTCTCGCACATTCTTCACGT
CCGTTCGCAGCGTCACCCGGATCTTCGCCGCTACCCTTGTGGGCCCCCCGGCGACGCTTCCTGCTCCGCC
CCTAAGTCGGGAAGGTTCCTTGCGGTTCGCGGCGTGCCGGACGTGACAAACGGAAGCCGCACGTCTCACT
AGTACCCTCGCAGACGGACAGCGCCAGGGAGCAATGGCAGCGCGCCGACCGCGATGGGCTGTGGCCAATA
GCGGCTGCTCAGCAGGGCGCGCCGAGAGCAGCGGCCGGGAAGGGGCGGTGCGGGAGGCGGGGTGTGGGGC
GGTAGTGTGGGCCCTGTTCCTGCCCGCGCGGTGTTCCGCATTCTGCAAGCCTCCGGAGCGCACGTCGGCA
GTCGGCTCCCTCGTTGACCGAATCACCGACCTCTCTCCCCAGGGGGATCCACCGGAGCTTACCATGACCG
AGTACAAGCCCACGGTGCGCCTCGCCACCCGCGACGACGTCCCCAGGGCCGTACGCACCCTCGCCGCCGC
GTTCGCCGACTACCCCGCCACGCGCCACACCGTCGATCCGGACCGCCACATCGAGCGGGTCACCGAGCTG
CAAGAACTCTTCCTCACGCGCGTCGGGCTCGACATCGGCAAGGTGTGGGTCGCGGACGACGGCGCCGCGG
TGGCGGTCTGGACCACGCCGGAGAGCGTCGAAGCGGGGGCGGTGTTCGCCGAGATCGGCCCGCGCATGGC
CGAGTTGAGCGGTTCCCGGCTGGCCGCGCAGCAACAGATGGAAGGCCTCCTGGCGCCGCACCGGCCCAAG
GAGCCCGCGTGGTTCCTGGCCACCGTCGGCGTCTCGCCCGACCACCAGGGCAAGGGTCTGGGCAGCGCCG
TCGTGCTCCCCGGAGTGGAGGCGGCCGAGCGCGCCGGGGTGCCCGCCTTCCTGGAGACCTCCGCGCCCCG
CAACCTCCCCTTCTACGAGCGGCTCGGCTTCACCGTCACCGCCGACGTCGAGGTGCCCGAAGGACCGCGC
ACCTGGTGCATGACCCGCAAGCCCGGTGCCTGACGCCCGCCCCACGACCCGCAGCGCCCGACCGAAAGGA
GCGCACGACCCCATGCATCGGTACCTTTAAGACCAATGACTTACAAGGCAGCTGTAGATCTTAGCCACTT
TTTAAAAGAAAAGGGGGGACTGGAAGGGCTAATTCACTCCCAACGAAGACAAGATCTGCTTTTTGCTTGT
ACTGGGTCTCTCTGGTTAGACCAGATCTGAGCCTGGGAGCTCTCTGGCTAACTAGGGAACCCACTGCTTA
AGCCTCAATAAAGCTTGCCTTGAGTGCTTCAAGTAGTGTGTGCCCGTCTGTTGTGTGACTCTGGTAACTA
GAGATCCCTCAGACCCTTTTAGTCAGTGTGGAAAATCTCTAGCAGTAGTAGTTCATGTCATCTTATTATT
CAGTATTTATAACTTGCAAAGAAATGAATATCAGAGAGTGAGAGGAACTTGTTTATTGCAGCTTATAATG
GTTACAAATAAAGCAATAGCATCACAAATTTCACAAATAAAGCATTTTTTTCACTGCATTCTAGTTGTGG
TTTGTCCAAACTCATCAATGTATCTTATCATGTCTGGCTCTAGCTATCCCGCCCCTAACTCCGCCCATCC
CGCCCCTAACTCCGCCCAGTTCCGCCCATTCTCCGCCCCATGGCTGACTAATTTTTTTTATTTATGCAGA
GGCCGAGGCCGCCTCGGCCTCTGAGCTATTCCAGAAGTAGTGAGGAGGCTTTTTTGGAGGCCTAGGGACG
TACCCAATTCGCCCTATAGTGAGTCGTATTACGCGCGCTCACTGGCCGTCGTTTTACAACGTCGTGACTG
GGAAAACCCTGGCGTTACCCAACTTAATCGCCTTGCAGCACATCCCCCTTTCGCCAGCTGGCGTAATAGC
GAAGAGGCCCGCACCGATCGCCCTTCCCAACAGTTGCGCAGCCTGAATGGCGAATGGG
[124 nt withheld, positions 2579-2702]
C
[91 nt withheld, positions 2704-2794]
A
[49 nt withheld, positions 2796-2844]
CCTTTGACGTTGGAGTCCACGTTCTTT
[37 nt withheld, positions 2872-2908]
ACCCTATCTCGGTCTATTCTTTTGATTTATAAGGGATTTTGCCGATTTCGGCCTATTGGTTAAAAAATGA
GCTGATTTAACAAAAATTTAACGCGAATTTTAACAAAATATTAACGCTTACAATTTAGGTGGCACTTTTC
GGGGAAATGTGCGCGGAACCCCTATTTGTTTATTTTTCTAAATACATTCAAATATGTATCCGCTCATGAG
ACAATAACCCTGATAAATGCTTCAATAATATTGAAAAAGGAAGAGTATGAGTATTCAACATTTCCGTGTC
GCCCTTATTCCCTTTTTTGCGGCATTTTGCCTTCCTGTTTTTGCTCACCCAGAAACGCTGGTGAAAGTAA
AAGATGCTGAAGATCAGTTGGGTGCACGAGTGGGTTACATCGAACTGGATCTCAACAGCGGTAAGATCCT
TGAGAGTTTTCGCCCCGAAGAACGTTTTCCAATGATGAGCACTTTTAAAGTTCTGCTATGTGGCGCGGTA
TTATCCCGTATTGACGCCGGGCAAGAGCAACTCGGTCGCCGCATACACTATTCTCAGAATGACTTGGTTG
AGTACTCACCAGTCACAGAAAAGCATCTTACGGATGGCATGACAGTAAGAGAATTATGCAGTGCTGCCAT
AACCATGAGTGATAACACTGCGGCCAACTTACTTCTGACAACGATCGGAGGACCGAAGGAGCTAACCGCT
TTTTTGCACAACATGGGGGATCATGTAACTCGCCTTGATCGTTGGGAACCGGAGCTGAATGAAGCCATAC
CAAACGACGAGCGTGACACCACGATGCCTGTAGCAATGGCAACAACGTTGCGCAAACTATTAACTGGCGA
ACTACTTACTCTAGCTTCCCGGCAACAATTAATAGACTGGATGGAGGCGGATAAAGTTGCAGGACCACTT
CTGCGCTCGGCCCTTCCGGCTGGCTGGTTTATTGCTGATAAATCTGGAGCCGGTGAGCGTGGGTCTCGCG
GTATCATTGCAGCACTGGGGCCAGATGGTAAGCCCTCCCGTATCGTAGTTATCTACACGACGGGGAGTCA
GGCAACTATGGATGAACGAAATAGACAGATCGCTGAGATAGGTGCCTCACTGATTAAGCATTGGTAACTG
TCAGACCAAGTTTACTCATATATACTTTAGATTGATTTAAAACTTCATTTTTAATTTAAAAGGATCTAGG
TGAAGATCCTTTTTGATAATCTCATGACCAAAATCCCTTAACGTGAGTTTTCGTTCCACTGAGCGTCAGA
CCCCGTAGAAAAGATCAAAGGATCTTCTTGAGATCCTTTTTTTCTGCGCGTAATCTGCTGCTTGCAAACA
AAAAAACCACCGCTACCAGCGGTGGTTTGTTTGCCGGATCAAGAGCTACCAACTCTTTTTCCGAAGGTAA
CTGGCTTCAGCAGAGCGCAGATACCAAATACTGTTCTTCTAGTGTAGCCGTAGTTAGGCCACCACTTCAA
GAACTCTGTAGCACCGCCTACATACCTCGCTCTGCTAATCCTGTTACCAGTGGCTGCTGCCAGTGGCGAT
AAGTCGTGTCTTACCGGGTTGGACTCAAGACGATAGTTACCGGATAAGGCGCAGCGGTCGGGCTGAACGG
GGGGTTCGTGCACACAGCCCAGCTTGGAGCGAACGACCTACACCGAACTGAGATACCTACAGCGTGAGCT
ATGAGAAAGCGCCACGCTTCCCGAAGGGAGAAAGGCGGACAGGTATCCGGTAAGCGGCAGGGTCGGAACA
GGAGAGCGCACGAGGGAGCTTCCAGGGGGAAACGCCTGGTATCTTTATAGTCCTGTCGGGTTTCGCCACC
TCTGACTTGAGCGTCGATTTTTGTGATGCTCGTCAGGGGGGCGGAGCCTATGGAAAAACGCCAGCAACGC
GGCCTTTTTACGGTTCCTGGCCTTTTGCTGGCCTTTTGCTCACATGTTCTTTCCTGCGTTATCCCCTGAT
TCTGTGGATAACCGTATTACCGCCTTTGAGTGAGCTGATACCGCTCGCCGCAGCCGAACGACCGAGCGCA
GCGAGTCAGTGAGCGAGGAAGCGGAAGAGCGCCCAATACGCAAACCGCCTCTCCCCGCGCGTTGGCCGAT
TCATTAATGCAGCTGGCACGACAGGTTTCCCGACTGGAAAGCGGGCAGTGAGCGCAACGCAATTAATGTG
AGTTAGCTCACTCATTAGGCACCCCAGGCTTTACACTTTATGCTTCCGGCTCGTATGTTGTGTGGAATTG
TGAGCGGATAACAATTTCACACAGGAAACAGCTATGACCATGATTACGCCAAGCGCGCAATTAACCCTCA
CTAAAGGGAACAAAAGCTGGAGCTGCAAGCTTAATGTAGTCTTATGCAATACTCTTGTAGTCTTGCAACA
TGGTAACGATGAGTTAGCAACATGCCTTACAAGGAGAGAAAAAGCACCGTGCATGCCGATTGGTGGAAGT
AAGGTGGTACGATCGTGCCTTATTAGGAAGGCAACAGACGGGTCTGACATGGATTGGACGAACCACTGAA
TTGCCGCATTGCAGAGATATTGTATTTAAGTGCCTAGCTCGATACATAAACGGGTCTCTCTGGTTAGACC
AGATCTGAGCCTGGGAGCTCTCTGGCTAACTAGGGAACCCACTGCTTAAGCCTCAATAAAGCTTGCCTTG
AGTGCTTCAAGTAGTGTGTGCCCGTCTGTTGTGTGACTCTGGTAACTAGAGATCCCTCAGACCCTTTTAG
TCAGTGTGGAAAATCTCTAGCAGTGGCGCCCGAACAGGGACTTGAAAGCGAAAGGGAAACCAGAGGAGCT
CTCTCGACGCAGGACTCGGCTTGCTGAAGCGCGCACGGCAAGAGGCGAGGGGCGGCGACTGGTGAGTACG
CCAAAAATTTTGACTAGCGGAGGCTAGAAGGAGAGAGATGGGTGCGAGAGCGTCAGTATTAAGCGGGGGA
GAATTAGATCGCGATGGGAAAAAATTCGGTTAAGGCCAGGGGGAAAGAAAAAATATAAATTAAAACATAT
AGTATGGGCAAGCAGGGAGCTAGAACGATTCGCAGTTAATCCTGGCCTGTTAGAAACATCAGAAGGCTGT
AGACAAATACTGGGACAGCTACAACCATCCCTTCAGACAGGATCAGAAGAACTTAGATCATTATATAATA
CAGTAGCAACCCTCTATTGTGTGCATCAAAGGATAGAGATAAAAGACACCAAGGAAGCTTTAGACAAGAT
AGAGGAAGAGCAAAACAAAAGTAAGACCACCGCACAGCAAGCGGCCGCTGATCTTCAGACCTGGAGGAGG
AGATATGAGGGACAATTGGAGAAGTGAATTATATAAATATAAAGTAGTAAAAATTGAACCATTAGGAGTA
GCACCCACCAAGGCAAAGAGAAGAGTGGTGCAGAGAGAAAAAAGAGCAGTGGGAATAGGAGCTTTGTTCC
TTGGGTTCTTGGGAGCAGCAGGAAGCACTATGGGCGCAGCGTCAATGACGCTGACGGTACAGGCCAGACA
ATTATTGTCTGGTATAGTGCAGCAGCAGAACAATTTGCTGAGGGCTATTGAGGCGCAACAGCATCTGTTG
CAACTCACAGTCTGGGGCATCAAGCAGCTCCAGGCAAGAATCCTGGCTGTGGAAAGATACCTAAAGGATC
AACAGCTCCTGGGGATTTGGGGTTGCTCTGGAAAACTCATTTGCACCACTGCTGTGCCTTGGAATGCTAG
TTGGAGTAATAAATCTCTGGAACAGATTTGGAATCACACGACCTGGATGGAGTGGGACAGAGAAATTAAC
AATTACACAAGCTTAATACACTCCTTAATTGAAGAATCGCAAAACCAGCAAGAAAAGAATGAACAAGAAT
TATTGGAATTAGATAAATGGGCAAGTTTGTGGAATTGGTTTAACATAACAAATTGGCTGTGGTATATAAA
ATTATTCATAATGATAGTAGGAGGCTTGGTAGGTTTAAGAATAGTTTTTGCTGTACTTTCTATAGTGAAT
AGAGTTAGGCAGGGATATTCACCATTATCGTTTCAGACCCACCTCCCAACCCCGAGGGGACCCGACAGGC
CCGAAGGAATAGAAGAAGAAGGTGGAGAGAGAGACAGAGACAGATCCATTCGATTAGTGAACGGATCTCG
ACGGTATCGATCACGAGACTAGCCTCGAGCGGCCGCCCCCTTCACC
